>Addgene plasmid #117147 | mTet1 flox donor | addgene full sequence | sequence record 233655 | Addgene NGS Result
ACTCAGACTGGGAAAAGAGGTAAACTCTTTCAAGTGGGACAAGTTTGCAGTGGTTCATTTTCAGGACTAA
GAAAGAATTGCCTTTGCTTAGCCACATTTACTTCTGTTCTATCCATGTCAAATACAGTTCAACCTAGAGG
GTGCATAGACAGACCGTAAAATCACGCACAGCCGCAGTGATGGTGAGCGAATCCACACCTTCTGCATCTT
GGGCTAGGAAAGGTGTGCCCACATGAGGAGATTCTATAGCCTGGCTGCTGAGGTGGTTGATCAGGGATAT
ATAATCTTGCTTACTAAAGATTTCGTGGGGGTTACGGAGGTGCCTCAGCAGGCAAAGCATTTGTACAACC
CTGCCCCCTGAGTTCTATGTCCAGGAGCTGTGATAAACAGTCTCACATCTCCACACATATGACAGGAATA
ATAAAATATCTCTTTAATTAAAATTATTTGTAAATTTTGTTCTGGAAGGGCTGCTTTTTTGTTGTTTTTG
AGAGGATGTGGTGGCACCTGTCATTGCAACTTTTTAGGGAGCTGAATGAGGGAGAAGGGTTTTGAGTCTA
GTCTCTATTTTCTAGTTAGAATGTGCATTCCTCCAATACAAACAAACAAACATGGAGAGGGGCTAGAGAA
ATTCCTGAGCAGTTTAAGGCTTGGGCAGGACACAAGTTCACTTCCTATCAGTGTCTCCAGTAGCTCACAA
CCATCACCTGTACCTCCTCCACCCTAGAAGATCCTCCGATCCTTCTTTCTTTCTTTCTTTCTTTCTTTCT
TTCTTTCTTTCTTTCTTTCTTTGGTTTTTTGAGACAGGGTTTCCCTGTATAGCTCTGGCTATTCTGGAAC
TCACTTTGTAGACCAGGCTGGCCTCGAACTCAGAAATCTGCCTGCCTCTGCCTCCCGAGTGCTAGAATTA
AAGGCGTGCACTACCACGCCAGGCTAAGATCCTCCTTTCTCTACTGGTCACTGCAGTCACGCAGACTCGC
ACAGACTCCTCCTCACCCTCCAGACAGGGTTTCTCTGTATAACCCTGACTGTCCTGTAACTCTCTGTAGA
CCAGGCTATCCTCAAACTCAGAGACTTTCCTGCCTCTGCCTCAGTGCTAGGATTAGGGCATGTGCAGCTG
CCACCATCACCACACAGTGATATGATATTTCTGTAAAGGTGTAGGAGCTAGAAAAATGTTTCAGAGGTTA
AGAACAAAATAAACGCAAAAAAAGAAGAGAGTACAGATTCTGTTCTTGAAGTTTATCTGCCTCATCAAAC
CCCTAATTATAAAGTGGGCTTAATAATATATATACTGACTGGATGTCTTCAATGCAGGTTTAGTTATTAA
AGTGCACTGATGCCAGAGATGGCCCAAATTCTCAAGATCTGCTTGAACCAAAGGGAATGAGTATTTGTCC
ACCTAGATGGAGGCTTTTTGAGAGTGGCTTGCTAAATGAGAGCTGCAGGCTGCGGGTGTAATTGACTGGA
AAGGATGGAGGTAGTGGTACAGACTCATCTTTGGCCACTTAGAAAGTTCAAAATCAGAATTAACATACAT
TTCTTGATTGAGAGAACATCCACGCAGAGTTGTAGAGTAGGACTGTCTTACTTAACTAGACCCTGGGCAA
ATAACCTCTACCTGCCATTTCTTTTAAAGCTTAAGATTACAATAAATTACTTTTCTGTATATCTTTTTGA
AGTGAAAAATAGATTTTCATTAAAAATAAAAAATTAGAAACAAACAAACAAACAAAAAATAAAAAATAAG
AGCCTGTGTATTTCTGGGCTGATCTAGGTTTTGGAGTGTGGGGTTATCGGGTTCCCCATACAAAGTCACA
CAAAGACAGGCCAGGCAGCCCATTACTGAACACGGAATGCTATGCTTTCGGGTCAGTGGTTCTCAACCTG
TGGGTCTTGACCTCTTAAATCAAACTTCCCTTTCACAGGGATGCCTAAGACCATCAGAAATATCAGATAT
TCATTACATTCATAACTAACAAAATTATAGTTTATAAAGTAGCAATGAAAATAATTCCACACCGGGTGTG
GTGGTGTATGCCTTTAAACCCAGCACTTGGGAGGCAGAGGCAGGCGGATTTCTGAGTTCGAGGCCAGCCT
GGTCTACAGAGTGAGTTCCAGGACAGCCAGGGCTACACAGAGAAACCTTGTCTCGAAATAACAAAAACAA
AAACAAAAAACAAGAAAAGAATCCCATGGCTAGAGGCCGCCCTAAGTTGAGGAACTGTATTATTAAAGGG
TTGCAGCATTAAGAAAGCTGAGAACCACAGTTTTAGGTGATTTTTTTTCTGTGTTCTTAAACAGACAAAC
AAAAACTCCGGTTATCTGAGTAACATCACTGTAGCTGAGGGCCTTGCTTTCAGGATGGTATCAAATAGTC
AAATAGAATAAGCCATTTCTGGGTCAGTGCTTGTCAAAATTAGCAGTATTGATACACTAAACCTAATCCC
ACTGTGTGTAGTTTTTCACAGTATCCCTGGCCCCTTTCCATCAGATGGAAGCCAGAGTGAATGCTCATAT
CTATACTTGACAGACCCCGAAGTAACCGAAACTATTGCCAAATGTCCCTATGGTCAGAATTACCCGATTC
TAAATCACTAGCAAAAAATAAAGTCTCTTCCACATGTCTTACTGAAAAATAGACTGGAGAGATGACTCAG
TAGTTAAGAGCACTTGTTGGTCTTCCAGAGGACCCAGGTTCAATTTCAAGCACCCACATGGAAGCTCATA
ACCTTTTATAACTTTCATTGCATTGGATCCAACACCTTCACAGGCGTCTGCACTCCTGAGTGCATATCCA
CATGCAAACATACAAACCTACAGATAATTAAAGTAAGGACTGAGTTTGCTTTGGGGTCATCTCTTGCTTT
TTCTTTTTTTAAAGACTTTTTTTTGCTCGCTTCAGACACACCAGAAGAGGGCGTCAGATCCGCTTACAGA
TGGTTGTGAGCCACCATGTGCTTGCTGGGATTTGAACTCAGGACCTCTGGAAGAGCAGCCAGTGCTCTTA
ACCGTAGAGCCATCTCTGCAGCCTCCAGCTTTCTTTCTTTTTTTTTTTTTTTTTAATTGCAAATATTCTC
CTGCTTGCTCTAATGTGTCCACTCCCCCGGCCCCAACCCCAACTCCAACTGCATCACTAGCAATTCTACT
AGCTACAGCCTTGTATGTGCTAGGAAAACACTCCACATTTGAGCTACATTACATCTTGAAACCAGAAAAT
TGACTCGTAAAAGCACCATGGCCAGAAAATATATAAAATACAGAGAGGCCAAACTAAACATACTATTCCC
AAATTTGACAAAAATTCAAAACAAACAGGTTGTGGAGGTGTGTGCCTTGTAGACAATTAAGGATAGCCTG
GACTAAGATATTATAAGACTGTTCCTCAGCAGTGTGTTTGAAGGATAGCCTGGGCTACGAAGCATGACTG
ATTTCCTGTTGTCCTATTCCCATAGTGTCTCCAGCTCTTTTTTAGGATGCAACATTATTGTTAGTTTAAC
TTATCTACATTTACAGAATTTAGGTCTTTACACACTTTCCAAGTGGACTTTTTGTTGTGCATTTATAACA
GGACATTAGTTAGTGTATAAGGCAGGCTGGTCTTGACCCCTAAAACAGTCTTCCAGTTCTCCTTCCCAGG
CATTGGGGTTACAGCTTTGCACTCCCTTGGTTTTGACTGTTGGAGGCTGGCCTCAGACTCATTGTGTAGT
CCAGGCCCCACACCCCTCCACCTTCCAGATACGTGAATATGTACACTTTAACGTTCTGTTCTGCCTTTAA
AAATTGCAGTGATACTAAACGTGTCTAGTTGTTGTTCTAAAAACGATTGCATTTACCTCTAACTGATTCC
CTTTATATTTACCTACAACTGATTCCCTTCGTGCAGGTGTTAAAGTTCTGTCTTTTGATAATACCAATAA
TTGTAACGTGTAACTTCCTGGTACATGTTTACGATGAGTACGTAGTTGTGCACATGTAGTAGGGTGAATT
GTTACCAGACTCACTTTCAGTAGGGTATGGAAGCTAAGCTTCTCAGACTAGTGCTCTTCCTTAACGTTGT
TATAGAAACCTACAAACGCTGGAGAGGGAGCCAGGTGTGAGGCCAGTGGGGGCAGGAGTGTCAGGTTCAA
GGCCATCCTTGGATACCTAGTAAGAGTGTCTTGAGGTTCTACTAAGACCTCATCTTACTAAGTTTAGTCA
TATTAATAAAAAAGCTGGGAGAATAAATACGCCCCCCCCCTTTAAATTTTTGTTCTCTCCTCTGACTGCT
AGAAGAAATGTTAACTCTAGGAGATCTATAACTTCGTATAGCATACATTATACGAAGTTATAAGCTTAAG
AGCCAGAAGTCCAATGCCAGCCCCTGTTGTCTTATACGTTAAAAGTTGAAACTAATCCAAACAAAGAGAA
CAAAGCCCCTGTGCTATTTGTAAAACTGGGTCTAATAATCTGATTCCTTCCACAGATGGAGGTACACAAA
AAGAAAAAGGCCCATATTATACACACCTTGGGGCAGGACCAAGTGTGGCTGCTGTCAGGGAGCTCATGGA
GACTAGGTGAGGAACTCTGCTTCCCGCTAACCCATTCTTCCCGGTGACCTGGCTCAAGGCAGAGAAAAGG
GCTTGGAGTGGTCCTGAGGCGAATGAAGACGGTCAGGAGTGTGAGTTGGATGGTTCTTAAGGCTGGTACC
GAGCTCGGATCCACTAGTAACGGCCGCCAGTGTGCTGGAATTCGCCCTTGCGTGGTACCGAAGTTCCTAT
TCTCTAGAAAGTATAGGAACTTCCTCGAGGGGCGCGCCCCCAGCTGGTTCTTTCCGCCTCAGAAGCCATA
GAGCCCACCGCATCCCCAGCATGCCTGCTATTGTCTTCCCAATCCTCCCCCTTGCTGTCCTGCCCCACCC
CACCCCCCAGAATAGAATGACACCTACTCAGACAATGCGATGCAATTTCCTCATTTTATTAGGAAAGGAC
AGTGGGAGTGGCACCTTCCAGGGTCAAGGAAGGCACGGGGGAGGGGCAAACAACAGATGGCTGGCAACTA
GAAGGCACAGTCGAGGCTGATCAGCGAGCTCTAGAGAATTGATCCCCTCAGAAGAACTCGTCAAGAAGGC
GATAGAAGGCGATGCGCTGCGAATCGGGAGCGGCGATACCGTAAAGCACGAGGAAGCGGTCAGCCCATTC
GCCGCCAAGCTCTTCAGCAATATCACGGGTAGCCAACGCTATGTCCTGATAGCGATCCGCCACACCCAGC
CGGCCACAGTCGATGAATCCAGAAAAGCGGCCATTTTCCACCATGATATTCGGCAAGCAGGCATCGCCAT
GGGTCACGACGAGATCCTCGCCGTCGGGCATGCGCGCCTTGAGCCTGGCGAACAGTTCGGCTGGCGCGAG
CCCCTGATGCTCTTCGTCCAGATCATCCTGATCGACAAGACCGGCTTCCATCCGAGTACGTGCTCGCTCG
ATGCGATGTTTCGCTTGGTGGTCGAATGGGCAGGTAGCCGGATCAAGCGTATGCAGCCGCCGCATTGCAT
CAGCCATGATGGATACTTTCTCGGCAGGAGCAAGGTGAGATGACAGGAGATCCTGCCCCGGCACTTCGCC
CAATAGCAGCCAGTCCCTTCCCGCTTCAGTGACAACGTCGAGCACAGCTGCGCAAGGAACGCCCGTCGTG
GCCAGCCACGATAGCCGCGCTGCCTCGTCCTGCAGTTCATTCAGGGCACCGGACAGGTCGGTCTTGACAA
AAAGAACCGGGCGCCCCTGCGCTGACAGCCGGAACACGGCGGCATCAGAGCAGCCGATTGTCTGTTGTGC
CCAGTCATAGCCGAATAGCCTCTCCACCCAAGCGGCCGGAGAACCTGCGTGCAATCCATCTTGTTCAATG
GCCGATCCCATATTGGCTGCAGGTCGAAAGGCCCGGAGATGAGGAAGAGGAGAACAGCGCGGCAGACGTG
CGCTTTTGAAGCGTGCAGAATGCCGGGCCTCCGGAGGACCTTCGGGCGCCCGCCCCGCCCCTGAGCCCGC
CCCTGAGCCCGCCCCCGGACCCACCCCTTCCCAGCCTCTGAGCCCAGAAAGCGAAGGAGCAAAGCTGCTA
TTGGCCGCTGCCCCAAAGGCCTACCCGCTTCCATTGCTCAGCGGTGCTGTCCATCTGCACGAGACTAGTG
AGACGTGCTACTTCCATTTGTCACGTCCTGCACGACGCGAGCTGCGGGGCGGGGGGGAACTTCCTGACTA
GGGGAGGAGTAGAAGGTGGCGCGAAGGGGCCACCAAAGAACGGAGCCGGTTGGCGCCTACCGGTGGATGT
GGAATGTGTGCGAGGCCAGAGGCCACTTGTGTAGCGCCAAGTGCCCAGCGGGGCTGCTAAAGCGCATGCT
CCAGACTGCCTTGGGAAAAGCGCCTCCCCTACCCGGTAGGGCGCGCCGGGATCCGAAGTTCCTATTCTCT
AGAAAGTATAGGAACTTCATCGATCCTAGAATTCATAACTTCGTATAGCATACATTATACGAAGTTATCC
GCGGCAATAGGCCCAGTCCTCCTGAGTCCTCCCAGGAGTGGGGCCCTGGAGACATGCCCTCACTCGGCAG
GCCTATTTGATCAATCAGGAAGAGTGTTTTCCTACTACTGTACAGTGATAGAAAGAGCTGAGATGACTCC
CACCCATGCTTTAACCCTAACTCGCCCGTCTTCCGAGACTTGTGTTGAGGTCAGGCTATTTTTATTTAGA
GTGACCCTTATGTAAACAGAATTGGGTAACAAAATCAGACTGCCACGTAACAGCTGGTTTTAGCCAATGT
AAACGATAACTGTTTCTTCTTTTCTTTTTAAAAAAAAAAGAAAACTGATTCATGTGTATATTCAATGCAT
TTAGATGTGAAAACATGGAGACTTCGAGTTCGGATGGTCACTAATTAGTCCCACCCTGTACTGTGTTCTG
TACCAGGTTTGGCCAGAAGGGGAAGGCAATCCGGATTGAGAAGATAGTGTTCACGGGGAAGGAAGGGAAG
AGCTCTCAGGGCTGCCCGGTCGCCAAGTGGGTGAGTGCTGCCAGCAGACTTCGATTTTCTTGGTACTTTA
GAAAATGGATTTTTCCAGGGCATTAAATTAGAAGGTTTTGCTTTGCAAAAATGGAGACCAGAAAACTTTT
CATGCCCACAGGGAGATGGTGGAGAAGCTGTGCGTCTTTCCTGGGTTTTTGATTTCCTAGGTAGGGTATT
TAAACAAGGTGCGTTCAAACCCACTCAGTAAAGGTAAAAACTCCATCCCTCCCTCAGGGTCTCCCAAGGA
TCACACACTTCCTCAGGCACAGCAAGTGACATTATAGTCACTGCGTGGTTTACTTTTCCTCAGTGTATTT
GCTGTCTAATGAGTAAGTATATGTCAACAGGTTTTCTTCTCCTCTTCATAAGACCCTACCTATTTGGGGA
ACAAGAGCCYNNNNNNNNNNNNNNNNNNNNNNNNNNNNNNNNNNNGTTTTTTGAGACCGGGTTTCTCTGT
GTCGCCCTGGCTGTCCTGGAACTCACTCTGTAGATCAGGCTGGCCTCAAACTCAGAAATCCACCTGCCTC
TGCCTCCCAAGTGCTGGGATTAAAGGCGTGCGCCTCCACTGCCTGGCATAAGAGCCCTTCTTAACAGACA
AAAAGCAAGTACAAAAAGGGGAAAGGAACAATAACAACAACAAAAAGTAAGGCAACAGCCACCAACTCTG
ACCATCTCCATCCTTCATTCATCCTGGAGATCACACAGTACAGGGAGAGAACCAGGTCTCCCATCTTAAT
GTCTATCTGCTTAACACAGCAATTAAAAATAATGCTAAGAGCCCACTGTCTGACTAAGAAGGTGATGGAA
GAATGGTAGAGAGATGCCAGGTCTGGGGAGGTTGTTATGGCCATAGTGAGTAGCTTAGGTTTGATCTGCT
GCTGTGAATTGTAACGCTATATACTGGTGCTGGTTGCCCCAGGGATGAGAGAATCCTCACAGTACACTAA
GTGATGTTATGTAACCTTGCTTAATTTAAAACTATTGGTTGAATAAAGATACTGCAGCCTATAGCTGGGG
TTGGGGGGTAAGCAAATATGAAAACATGCATGAGGGCTGGCCAGATAGAGTTAAGAGCTGCCCAGATGGA
ACCTTGCAAGCTATAAGTCAGGGTTATCGGTAGGGAAATAGACAGTAATGGCTTGGATGTCTGCCCAGCT
CTAGTGCTTTAAAGGCTTATCATAAATATAAAAGTTTTGTTTCTTTTATCTGAGGACTGAATGAACAAAG
GCGGGGTAGGAAACCCCTTATGAGATTAATAATTCTTACATATTCTGTATCTAACTGCAGCCTTTGAAAC
ATCTTTGATAAGGATATGCTGTCTGGTTTCTAAGTAGAGTTTCTTTTAGGAATTAATTGTAAGTTCTTCT
GCTACTGAATAGAGATCACTTTCAAAATGTAGAAGCTCTGAACAGAAAGAATCATTGTATCTCGTTCTTC
TATAGTAGCAATCCAGTCTTGCCTGTCTCTGTCTAGCCTTGTTTCCCCCTCGGGCAGCAGTATGGCACAG
TCACTTGCAAGCACATTTGCTGAATGCAGCTCTAATTTCCCTGGCATTTTGTTTGGAGAGCTTGTGCCTT
GTTGTTAGCAGGATAGAAGAGGCCATGCTCATCTTAAATTTAGATGGGTGTTATATATAATCCAAACTCA
GATCTTTATACATGTTCCACAAGAATTCTTTCTTCTTCCGCAATCAGACATCTCTCTAGTCCAGTTTTAT
TGCTGCTATGGGGTATGACTGAGTTTGGCTGTAGAGTTTGAGCTAACTGAAATGTCAAAGTCATTAAATC
ACCTTGCTTAGGCTCATACTCATGCCTATATGTGCCTGGCTGTCTTGAGGCTGTACCATTGTGCATGTCC
CAAGAAGGTACCTCCTTGAGTGTTACCATGGCAACAGAATGCAGAGCCTATGATATCTTTCTAATAACAA
CAGCCACCCATCTTAGGAGCTGTTGTTCTATTGCTGTTGAGAGCCACTATGAGCGTGGCAAGTCTTATAA
AAGAAAACATTTAGTGGAGGCTGGCTTACAGTTTTAAAGACATTATCATCTTGGACTGTTGCTGGAACAG
TAGCTAAGAGTTCTACACCCTGGTCTGTAGGCAGAGAGAAAGAGAAAGAGAGAGACTGACTCTGGACTTG
CTGTGGGCTTTTCAAACCTCAAAGCTTGTCCCCCAACAAGGCCACATCTCCTAATCCTTTCAAATAATGC
GACTTCCCCGTTGACCAAGCATTGGAATCTATGAGCCTGTTGGCAGCCATTGTCATTCCAACTACCACAC
CATTTTAGGGATTGGTGACTAAATCAAGGCAGAGAATGCCTGAGGGCAGGAGTTCCTATTAACTAAGAAG
ATATGTTGCCAGCCCCACTTTTAATTTAACAAGATAGACTAACAGTGTTAAGTATGCTGATATGTTTTAA
AAGCCATTAATTTATTACAATGATGATGCTTGTGTCCCAGTGCACACACGTGGGTGTGCGCACACAACAG
GAGCCTATGGAGGCATTGGCTTGGGTACTTCCAACACCTCCTTGAGACAGGAGACCTCATTGGCCAAGAG
CTTGCCAATGGTCTCCAGATGCATTGCTTTCTCCACTTGCAATGTTGGGATTACAGGTGTGATGTCTCTC
CTGGTGTTTTACATGGGTTCTGGGGAGTTGAACTCAGATCCTCAAACATTTCTGCAGAAGATATCCTAGT
CTATCTAATGGCAGAAATTATATTTTACTTTTTTCCAATTGAATTAAAATAAAATTTCATGGCTGGCCAG
TGGTGGTAGGCACCTTTAATCCCAGCACTCAGGAGACAGAGCCAGAGAATCTCTAAGTTCAAGGCCAGCC
TGGTCTACAGAGCAAGTTAGGATAGCCAGGGCTGCACAGAGAAAGTCTGTTTCAAAAAACCCAAAACCGT
TGGATAGTGGTGGCGCAAGCACTTAATCCCAGCACTTGGGAGGCAGAGGCAGGTGAACTCACACTTCTCT
GAGTTCGAGGCCAGCCTGGTCTACAGAGTGAGTTCCAGGACAGAGTGAGTTCTGCACAGAGAAACCCTGT
CTTTGGAAAAACAAAACAAACAAAACAAAACAAAACAAAACAAAACAAAACAAAACAAAACAAAGAAAGC
CGACTGAGCAAGCCAGTAAGTAAGCCTCTAGCCCTCTTGGCCTCTGCTTCACTTCCTGCCTCTGGCTGTA
TTTCCTGCTCTGCCTTCTCTTAATGATGGACTCTAACCTGTAAGCCAAAGGAATTCAGTTCTCCCAAAGT
TGTTAGTCATGGTCTTTATCAGAGTAAGGAAATATATAATACCATAATAAATAATTGTTACTGTCATGGA
ACGGAATTAATAGTTGACAGATAAACCTTCAATGACTTACACAAAAATGGATGCCAATATGATCATGGAT
ACTTAGCAGTAAATGCTTCTGAAATGGCCAGATAAAATAAATCCAAGTATGGTGGCTGGGCTGACACTTG
TAATACCATCGCTGAGGTACAAAGATTGCAGTTGATTCTTGGTTCAGGTTGCTTTCTTTTTTCTTTTTTT
TTTTTTAAGATTTATTTATTTGTTATATGTAAGTACACTGTAGCTATCTTCAGACACACCAGAAGAGGGA
GTCAGATCTTGTTAGGGATGGTTGTGAGCCACCATGTGGTTGCTGGGATTTGAACTCAGAACCTTCGGAA
GAGCAGTTGGGTGCTCTTACCTGCTGAGCCATCTCACCAGCCCCTCAGGTTGCTTTCAATGTCTTGAGGA
AGACAAGCAAAATATAAACTCAATCTTTTCTTTTTTTGCTACAGAGGCCACTACAGCCCGGGGGGGTCGA
CGCGGCCGCCATGGTCATAGCTGTTTGACGTCAGGTGGCACTTTTCGGGGAAATGTGCGCGGAACCCCTA
TTTGTTTATTTTTCTAAATACATTCAAATATGTATCCGCTCACGAGACAATAACCCTGATAAATGCTTCA
ATAATATTGAAAAAGGAAGAGTATGAGTATTCAACATTTCCGTGTCGCCCTTATTCCCTTTTTTGCGGCA
TTTTGCCTTCCTGTTTTTGCTCACCCAGAAACGCTGGTGAAAGTAAAAGATGCTGAAGATCAGTTGGGTG
CACGAGTGGGTTACATCGAACTGGATCTCAACAGCGGTAAGATCCTTGAGAGTTTTCGCCCCGAAGAACG
TTTTCCAATGATGAGCACTTTTAAAGTTCTGCTATGTGGCGCGGTATTATCCCGTATTGACGCCGGGCAA
GAGCAACTCGGTCGCCGCATACACTATTCTCAGAATGACTTGGTTGAGTACTCACCAGTCACAGAAAAGC
ATCTTACGGATGGCATGACAGTAAGAGAATTATGCAGTGCTGCCATAACCATGAGTGATAACACTGCGGC
CAACTTACTTCTGACAACGATCGGAGGACCGAAGGAGCTAACCGCTTTTTTGCACAACATGGGGGATCAT
GTAACTCGCCTTGATCGTTGGGAACCGGAGCTGAATGAAGCCATACCAAACGACGAGCGTGACACCACGA
TGCCTGTAGCAATGGCAACAACGTTGCGCAAACTATTAACTGGCGAACTACTTACTCTAGCTTCCCGGCA
ACAATTAATAGACTGGATGGAGGCGGATAAAGTTGCAGGACCACTTCTGCGCTCGGCCCTTCCGGCTGGC
TGGTTTATTGCTGATAAATCTGGAGCCGGTGAGCGTGGGTCTCGCGGTATCATTGCAGCACTGGGGCCAG
ATGGTAAGCCCTCCCGTATCGTAGTTATCTACACGACGGGGAGTCAGGCAACTATGGATGAACGAAATAG
ACAGATCGCTGAGATAGGTGCCTCACTGATTAAGCATTGGTAACTGTCAGACCAAGTTTACTCATATATA
CTTTAGATTGATTTAAAACTTCATTTTTAATTTAAAAGGATCTAGGTGAAGATCCTTTTTGATAATCTCA
TGACCAAAATCCCTTAACGTGAGTTTTCGTTCCACTGAGCGTCAGACCCCGTAGAAAAGATCAAAGGATC
TTCTTGAGATCCTTTTTTTCTGCGCGTAATCTGCTGCTTGCAAACAAAAAAACCACCGCTACCAGCGGTG
GTTTGTTTGCCGGATCAAGAGCTACCAACTCTTTTTCCGAAGGTAACTGGCTTCAGCAGAGCGCAGATAC
CAAATACTGTTCTTCTAGTGTAGCCGTAGTTAGGCCACCACTTCAAGAACTCTGTAGCACCGCCTACATA
CCTCGCTCTGCTAATCCTGTTACCAGTGGCTGCTGCCAGTGGCGATAAGTCGTGTCTTACCGGGTTGGAC
TCAAGACGATAGTTACCGGATAAGGCGCAGCGGTCGGGCTGAACGGGGGGTTCGTGCACACAGCCCAGCT
TGGAGCGAACGACCTACACCGAACTGAGATACCTACAGCGTGAGCTATGAGAAAGCGCCACGCTTCCCGA
AGGGAGAAAGGCGGACAGGTATCCGGTAAGCGGCAGGGTCGGAACAGGAGAGCGCACGAGGGAGCTTCCA
GGGGGAAACGCCTGGTATCTTTATAGTCCTGTCGGGTTTCGCCACCTCTGACTTGAGCGTCGATTTTTGT
GATGCTCGTCAGGGGGGCGGAGCCTATGGAAAAACGCCAGCAACGCGGCCTTTTTACGGTTCTGGCCTTT
TGCACGGACCGTAGAGTCGAGCAGTGTGGTTTTCAAGAGGAAGCAAAAAGCCTCTCCACCCAGGCCTGGA
ATGTTTCCACCCAATGTCGAGCAGTGTGGTTTTGCAAGAGGAAGCAAAAAGCCTCTCCACCCAGGCCTGG
AATGTTTCCACCCAATGTCGAGCAAACCCCGCCCAGCGTCTTGTCATTGGCGAATTGGAACACGCAGATG
CAGTCGGGGCGGCGCGGTCCCAGGTCCACTTCGCATATTAAGGTGACGCGTGTGGCCTCGAACACCGAGC
GACCCTGCAGCGACCCGCTTAACAGCGTCAACAGCGTGCCGCACATCTTGGTGGCGTGAAACTCCCGCAC
CTCTTCGGCCAGCGCCTTGTAGAAGCGCGTATGGCTTCGTACCCCGGCCATCAGCACGCGTCTGCGTTCG
ACCAGGCTGCGCGTTCTCGCGGCCATAGCAACCGACGTACGGCGTTGCGCCCTCGCCGGCAGCAAGAAGC
CACGGAAGTCCGCCCGGAGCAGAAAATGCCCACGCTACTGCGGGTTTATATAGACGGTCCCCACGGGATG
GGGAAAACCACCACCACGCAACTGCTGGTGGCCCTGGGTTCGCGCGACGATATCGTCTACGTACCCGAGC
CGATGACTTACTGGCGGGTGCTGGGGGCTTCCGAGACAATCGCGAACATCTACACCACACAACACCGCCT
TGACCAGGGTGAGATATCGGCCGGGGACGCGGCGGTGGTAATGACAAGCGCCCAGATAACAATGGGCATG
CCTTATGCCGTGACCGACGCCGTTCTGGCTCCTCATATCGGGGGGGAGGCTGGGAGCTCACATGCCCCGC
CCCCGGCCCTCACCCTCATCTTCGACCGCCATCCCATCGCCGCCCTCCTGTGCTACCCGGCCGCGCGATA
CCTTATGGGCAGCATGACCCCCCAGGCCGTGCTGGCGTTCGTGGCCCTCATCCCGCCGACCTTGCCCGGC
ACAAACATCGTGTTGGGGGCCCTTCCGGAGGACAGACACATCGACCGCCTGGCCAAACGCCAGCGCCCCG
GCGAGCGGCTTGACCTGGCTATGCTGGCCGCGATTCGCCGCGTTTACGGGCTGCTTGCCAATACGGTGCG
GTATCTGCAGGGCGGCGGGTCGTGGCGGGAGGATTGGGGACAGCTTTCGGGGACGGCCGTGCCGCCCCAG
GGTGCCGAGCCCCAGAGCAACGCGGGCCCACGACCCCATATCGGGGACACGTTATTTACCCTGTTTCGGG
CCCCCGAGTTGCTGGCCCCCAACGGCGACCTGTACAACGTGTTTGCCTGGGCCTTGGACGTCTTGGCCAA
ACGCCTCCGTCCCATGCACGTCTTTATCCTGGATTACGACCAATCGCCCGCCGGCTGCCGGGACGCCCTG
CTGCAACTTACCTCCGGGATGATCCAGACCCACGTCACCACCCCAGGCTCCATACCGACGATCTGCGACC
TGGCGCGCACGTTTGCACGGGAGATGGGGGAGGCTAACTGAAACACGGAAGGAGACAATACCGGAAGGAA
CCTGCGCTATGACGGCAATAAAAAGACAGAATAAAACGCACGGGTGTTGGGTCGTTTGTTCATAAACGCG
GGGTTCGGTCCCAGGGCTGGCACTCTGTCGATACCCCACCGAGACCCCATTGGGGCCAATACGCCCGCGT
TTCTTCCTTTTCCCCACCCCACCCCCCAAGTTCGGGTGAAGGCCCAGGGCTCGCAGCCAACGTCGGGGCG
GCAGGCCCTGCCATAGCCACGGGCCCCGTGGGTTAGGGACGGGGTCCCCCATGGGGAATGGTTTATGGTT
CGTGGGGGTTATTATTTTGGGCGTTGCGTGGGGTCAGTCCACGACTGGACTGAGCAGACAGACCCATGGT
TTTTGGATGGCCTGGGCATGGACCGCATGTACTGGCGCGACACGAACACCGGGCGTCTGTGGCTGCCAAA
CACCCCCGACCCCCAAAAACCACCGCGCGGATTTCTGGCGCCGCCGGACCAACTAAACCTGACTACGGAC
CGGTAAAACGACGGCCAGTGTTAAC
Features (pLannotate 1.2.2; 18 found; start..end, strand, type, name):
   4298..4331    +  protein_bind   loxP: Cre-mediated recombination occurs in the 8-bp core sequence (GCATACAT). Cre recombinase
   4750..4783    +  protein_bind   FRT (minimal): supports FLP-mediated excision but not integration (Turan and Bode, 2011) FLP recombinase from the Saccharomyces cerevisiae 2μ plasmid
   4801..4822    -  promoter       SV40 promoter (fragment): SV40 enhancer and early promoter
   4826..5050    -  polyA_signal   bGH poly(A) signal: bovine growth hormone polyadenylation signal
   5088..5891    -  CDS            NeoR/KanR: aminoglycoside phosphotransferase from Tn5; aph(3')-II (or nptII); confers resistance to neomycin, kanamycin, and G418 (Geneticin®)
   5905..6404    -  promoter       PGK promoter: mouse phosphoglycerate kinase 1 promoter
   6425..6458    +  protein_bind   FRT (minimal): supports FLP-mediated excision but not integration (Turan and Bode, 2011) FLP recombinase from the Saccharomyces cerevisiae 2μ plasmid
   6475..6508    +  protein_bind   loxP: Cre-mediated recombination occurs in the 8-bp core sequence (GCATACAT). Cre recombinase
  10101..10124   +  misc_feature   pause site (fragment): RNA polymerase II transcriptional pause signal from the human α2 globin gene
  10908..11012   +  promoter       AmpR promoter: bla
  11013..11873   +  CDS            AmpR: β-lactamase; bla; confers resistance to ampicillin, carbenicillin, and related antibiotics
  12044..12632   +  rep_origin     ori: high-copy-number ColE1/pMB1/pBR322/pUC origin of replication
  12910..12972   +  promoter       Mini-TK promoter: minimal herpes simplex virus (HSV) thymidine kinase promoter
  12995..13033   +  5'UTR          HSV TK 5'-UTR: 5' untranslated region from the herpes simplex virus thymidine kinase gene
  13051..14178   +  CDS            TK: KITH_HHV1S - Experimental evidence at protein level: Swiss-Prot protein existence level 1. Catalyzes the transfer of the gamma-phospho group of ATP to thymidine to generate dTMP in the salvage pathway of pyrimidine synthesis. The dTMP serves as a substrate for DNA polymerase during viral DNA replication. Allows the virus to be reactivated and to grow in non-proliferative cells lacking a high concentration of phosphorylated nucleic acid precursors. From Human herpesvirus 1 (strain SC16) (HHV-1) (Human herpes simplex virus 1). Used in molecular biology as a selectable marker to identify transfec
  14223..14271   +  polyA_signal   HSV TK poly(A) signal: herpes simplex virus thymidine kinase polyadenylation signal (Cole and Stacy, 1985)
  14473..14697   +  CDS            gH (fragment): GH_HHV11 - Experimental evidence at protein level: Swiss-Prot protein existence level 1. The heterodimer glycoprotein H-glycoprotein L is required for the fusion of viral and plasma membranes leading to virus entry into the host cell. Following initial binding to host receptor, membrane fusion is mediated by the fusion machinery composed of gB and the heterodimer gH/gL. May also be involved in the fusion between the virion envelope and the outer nuclear membrane during virion morphogenesis. From Human herpesvirus 1 (strain 17) (HHV-1) (Human herpes simplex virus 1).
  14703..14720   -  CDS            lacZα (fragment): LacZα fragment of β-galactosidase; lacZ fragment
