[The description below was written by a language model from this plasmid's Addgene catalogue record and pLannotate feature annotations shown in this document.]
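Description:
mTet1 flox donor is a mouse gene-targeting plasmid built on the pDT backbone, designed as a homologous-recombination donor for generating a conditional (floxed) knockout allele of mouse Tet1. It is propagated in E. coli as a high-copy plasmid through a ColE1/pUC-type origin and selected with ampicillin via the β-lactamase gene. The catalogue lists about 11 kb of Tet1 genomic insert in a roughly 14 kb plasmid, and the sequenced record is 14,725 nt.

In the annotated sequence, long unannotated stretches lie on either side of the recombinase-site region. These presumably correspond to the Tet1 homology arms, although the record does not state which exon or exons are targeted. Two loxP sites in the same orientation lie about 2.2 kb apart. Between them are a short unannotated segment of roughly 400 bp, likely the Tet1 sequence to be deleted, and a positive-selection cassette flanked by two minimal FRT sites. That cassette sits on the reverse strand and consists of the mouse PGK promoter driving NeoR with a bGH polyadenylation signal, giving G418 resistance in targeted cells. FLP recombinase can remove the neo cassette to leave a cleaner floxed allele, and Cre then excises the loxP-flanked segment to inactivate the gene.

For negative selection against random integration, the catalogue lists DT (diphtheria toxin). The feature table instead shows an HSV thymidine kinase cassette outside the arms, with a minimal TK promoter, 5′ UTR, TK coding sequence and TK poly(A), followed by a fragment of adjacent herpesvirus gH sequence. No diphtheria toxin gene was annotated, so this discrepancy should be kept in mind. The short SV40 promoter, pause-site and lacZα fragments appear to be remnants.
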