Addgene plasmid #117147: mTet1 flox donor
Purpose: Making Tet1 conditional knock out
Depositing lab: Jacob Hanna. Depositing organization: Weizmann Institute of Science. Publication: The Molecular and Functional Foundations of Conducive Somatic Cell Reprogramming to Ground State Pluripotency. Zviran A, Mor N, Rais Y, Gingold H, Peles S, Chomsky E, Viukov S, Buenrostro JD, Scognamiglio R, Weinberger L, Manor YS, Krupalnik V, Zerbib M, Hezroni H, Jaitin AD, Larastiaso D, Gilad S, Benjamin S, Gafni O, Mousa A, Ayyash M, Sheban D, Bayerl J, Aguilera-Castrejon A, Massarwa R, Maza I, Hanna S, Stelzer Y, Ulitsky I, Greenleaf WJ, Tanay A, Trumpp A, Amit I, Pilpel Y, Novershtern N, Hanna JH. ssrn.3155731 10.2139/ssrn.3155731.
Backbone
  Vector backbone: pDT
  Backbone size w/o insert (bp): 3000
  Total vector size (bp): 14000
  Vector type: Mouse Targeting
  Selectable markers: Neomycin (select with G418) ; DT
Growth in bacteria
  Bacterial resistance: Ampicillin, 100 μg/mL
  Growth temperature: 37°C
  Growth strain: DH5alpha
  Copy number: High Copy
Gene/Insert
  Gene/Insert name: Tet1
  Species: M. musculus (mouse)
  Insert size (bp): 11000
  Entrez Gene: Tet1 (a.k.a. 2510010B09Rik, Cxxc6, D10Ertd17e, LCX, mKIAA1676)
  Cloning method: Ligation Independent Cloning
  Sequencing primers: 5′ GAGTACGTAGTTGTGCACATGTAGT
Terms and licenses: Academic/Nonprofit Terms; Industry Terms: Not Available to Industry
How to cite: mTet1 flox donor was a gift from Jacob Hanna (Addgene plasmid # 117147 ; http://n2t.net/addgene:117147 ; RRID:Addgene_117147)
